>Addgene plasmid #44721 | pcDNA3.1-SC35-cMyc | addgene partial sequence | sequence record 62965 | BGH-rev 5'-TAGAAGGCACAGTCGAGG-3'
ATGATGATGATGATGATGGTCGACGGCGCTATTCAGATCCTCTTCTGAGATGAGTTTTTGTTCTAGAAAG
CTTGGTACCGAGCTCGGATCCAAAGAGGACACCGCTCCTTCCTCTTCAGGAGACTTGGGGGGACTCTTCG
ATCGCGACCTGGATTTGGATTCCCTCTTGGACACTGGGGGAGGACTCCTGGACCGAGACCGGGACCTGGA
CCGCGAACGAGATCTGGAGACCGACGAGGACTTGGACTTGGACCTTCGTGCGGATCTGGACTTGGAGGTC
GACCGAGATCGAGAACGAGTGCGGGACCGAGACTTCGAGCGGCTGTAGCGAGATCGGCTGCGAGACCTGG
AACGGCTCCGACTCCGGGATCGGCTGCGGCGACGCCGCCTAGGGCTGCGGCTCCGGCGTCCGTAGCCACC
GCCCCCGTACCTGCGGGGTGGCGGTCCCCGGCGGCTGTGGTGTGAGTCCGGGGGGCGGCCGTAGCGCGCC
ATTTGCACCCGCAGCTCGCGGCCGTCCAGCACGGCCCCGTCCATGGCATCCATAGCGTCCTCAGCGTCGC
GCTTGTCGTGAAAGCGAACGAAGGCGAAGCCGCGGGACTCCTTGGTGTAGCGGTCCCGCGGGATGTACAC
GTCGCCGACGCGCCCGTACTTCTCGAAGACGCGCCTCAGCGTGTCGGGCGAGGTGCGGTAGGTCAGGTTG
TCCACCTTGAGGGAGGTCATACCCTCCACATCGGGAGGGGGGCGGCCGTAGCTCATGAATTCTGCAGATA
TCCAGCACAGTGGCGGCCGCTCGAGTCTAGAGGGCCCGTTTAAACGCTAGCCAGCTTGGGTCTCCCTATA
G
