[The description below was written by a language model from this plasmid's Addgene catalogue record.]
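Description:
pcDNA3.1-SC35-cMyc is a mammalian expression plasmid built on the commercial pcDNA3.1/myc-His (-) backbone, with a total size of about 6.2 kb. It is maintained in E. coli as a high-copy plasmid under ampicillin selection. It also carries a neomycin resistance marker, so transfected mammalian cells can be selected with G418, for example to establish stable lines. No feature table accompanies the record, so the details of the origins of replication and polyadenylation signals are not itemised. The listed BGH reverse sequencing primer is consistent with a bovine growth hormone terminator region downstream of the cloning site, as is usual for this vector family.

The payload is the 666 bp human coding sequence for SC35 (official gene symbol SRSF2, also known as SFRS2). SC35 is a serine/arginine-rich splicing factor involved in constitutive and alternative pre-mRNA splicing. The insert was cloned between EcoRI and BamHI sites, both of which were retained, and is transcribed from the strong constitutive CMV promoter. The backbone supplies C-terminal myc and polyhistidine tags, and the depositor notes that both are in frame with the insert. The expressed protein is therefore SC35-myc-His, which can be detected or immunoprecipitated with anti-myc antibodies and is compatible with metal-affinity purification through the His tag.

The construct is suited to overexpressing tagged SC35 in cultured mammalian cells. The associated publication examined how caffeine alters alternative splicing of a subset of cancer-associated genes and the role of SC35 in that regulation, so the plasmid's likely use is testing how raised SC35 levels affect splice-site choice.
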