Addgene plasmid #44721: pcDNA3.1-SC35-cMyc
Depositing lab: Kathleen Scotto. Depositing organization: Rutgers, The State University of New Jersey. Publication: Caffeine regulates alternative splicing in a subset of cancer-associated genes: a role for SC35. Shi J, Hu Z, Pabon K, Scotto KW. Mol Cell Biol. 2008 Jan;28(2):883-95. Epub 2007 Nov 19. 10.1128/MCB.01345-07 PubMed 18025108.
Backbone
  Vector backbone: pcDNA3.1/myc-His (-)
  Backbone manufacturer: Invitrogen
  Backbone size w/o insert (bp): 5500
  Total vector size (bp): 6160
  Vector type: Mammalian Expression
  Selectable markers: Neomycin (select with G418)
Growth in bacteria
  Bacterial resistance: Ampicillin, 100 μg/mL
  Growth temperature: 37°C
  Growth strain: JM109
  Copy number: High Copy
Gene/Insert
  Gene/Insert name: SC35 (alt name: SFRS2)
  Species: H. sapiens (human)
  Insert size (bp): 666
  GenBank ID: NM_003016.4 NP_003007.2
  Entrez Gene: SRSF2 (a.k.a. PR264, SC-35, SC35, SFRS2, SFRS2A, SRp30b)
  Promoter: CMV
  Tag / fusion protein: myc (C terminal on backbone); his (C terminal on backbone)
  Cloning method: Restriction Enzyme; 5′ cloning site EcoRI (not destroyed); 3′ cloning site Bam HI (not destroyed)
  Sequencing primers: 5′ CMV-F; 3′ BGH-rev
Terms and licenses: Academic/Nonprofit Terms; Industry Terms: Not Available to Industry
Depositor comments: Both tags are in frame with the insert.
How to cite: pcDNA3.1-SC35-cMyc was a gift from Kathleen Scotto (Addgene plasmid # 44721 ; http://n2t.net/addgene:44721 ; RRID:Addgene_44721)
