LOCUS       Exported 6168 bp ds-DNA circular SYN 12-MAY-2021
DEFINITION  synthetic circular DNA
ACCESSION   .
VERSION     .
KEYWORDS    pcDNA3.1-SC35-cMyc
SOURCE      synthetic DNA construct
  ORGANISM  synthetic DNA construct
REFERENCE   1 (bases 1 to 6168)
  AUTHORS   Shi J, Hu Z, Pabon K, Scotto KW
  TITLE     Caffeine regulates alternative splicing in a subset of
            cancer-associated genes: a role for SC35.
  JOURNAL   Mol Cell Biol. 2008 Jan;28(2):883-95. Epub 2007 Nov 19.
  PUBMED    18025108
REFERENCE   2 (bases 1 to 6168)
  AUTHORS   .
  TITLE     Direct Submission
  JOURNAL   Exported May 12, 2021 from SnapGene Server 1.1.58
            http://www.snapgene.com
FEATURES             Location/Qualifiers
     source          1..6168
                     /organism="synthetic DNA construct"
                     /mol_type="other DNA"
     primer_bind     complement(44..63)
                     /label=pRS-marker
                     /note="pRS vectors, use to sequence yeast selectable
                     marker"
     enhancer        235..614
                     /label=CMV enhancer
                     /note="human cytomegalovirus immediate early enhancer"
     promoter        615..818
                     /label=CMV promoter
                     /note="human cytomegalovirus (CMV) immediate early
                     promoter"
     primer_bind     769..789
                     /label=CMV-F
                     /note="Human CMV immediate early promoter, forward primer"
     primer_bind     863..882
                     /label=T7
                     /note="T7 promoter, forward primer"
     promoter        863..881
                     /label=T7 promoter
                     /note="promoter for bacteriophage T7 RNA polymerase"
     CDS             1653..1682
                     /codon_start=1
                     /product="Myc (human c-Myc proto-oncogene) epitope tag"
                     /label=Myc
                     /translation="EQKLISEEDL"
     CDS             1698..1715
                     /codon_start=1
                     /product="6xHis affinity tag"
                     /label=6xHis
                     /translation="HHHHHH"
     primer_bind     complement(1759..1776)
                     /label=BGH-rev
                     /note="Bovine growth hormone terminator, reverse primer.
                     Also called BGH reverse"
     polyA_signal    1765..1989
                     /label=bGH poly(A) signal
                     /note="bovine growth hormone polyadenylation signal"
     rep_origin      2035..2463
                     /direction=RIGHT
                     /label=f1 ori
                     /note="f1 bacteriophage origin of replication; arrow
                     indicates direction of (+) strand synthesis"
     primer_bind     complement(2122..2141)
                     /label=F1ori-R
                     /note="F1 origin, reverse primer"
     primer_bind     2332..2353
                     /label=F1ori-F
                     /note="F1 origin, forward primer"
     primer_bind     complement(2472..2492)
                     /label=pBABE 3'
                     /note="SV40 enhancer, reverse primer for pBABE vectors"
     promoter        2477..2806
                     /label=SV40 promoter
                     /note="SV40 enhancer and early promoter"
     rep_origin      2657..2792
                     /label=SV40 ori
                     /note="SV40 origin of replication"
     primer_bind     2719..2738
                     /label=SV40pro-F
                     /note="SV40 promoter/origin, forward primer"
     CDS             2873..3667
                     /codon_start=1
                     /gene="aph(3')-II (or nptII)"
                     /product="aminoglycoside phosphotransferase from Tn5"
                     /label=NeoR/KanR
                     /note="confers resistance to neomycin, kanamycin, and G418
                     (Geneticin(R))"
                     /translation="MIEQDGLHAGSPAAWVERLFGYDWAQQTIGCSDAAVFRLSAQGRP
                     VLFVKTDLSGALNELQDEAARLSWLATTGVPCAAVLDVVTEAGRDWLLLGEVPGQDLLS
                     SHLAPAEKVSIMADAMRRLHTLDPATCPFDHQAKHRIERARTRMEAGLVDQDDLDEEHQ
                     GLAPAELFARLKARMPDGEDLVVTHGDACLPNIMVENGRFSGFIDCGRLGVADRYQDIA
                     LATRDIAEELGGEWADRFLVLYGIAAPDSQRIAFYRLLDEFF"
     primer_bind     complement(2927..2946)
                     /label=Neo-R
                     /note="Neomycin resistance gene, reverse primer"
     primer_bind     3537..3556
                     /label=Neo-F
                     /note="Neomycin resistance gene, forward primer"
     polyA_signal    3841..3962
                     /label=SV40 poly(A) signal
                     /note="SV40 polyadenylation signal"
     primer_bind     complement(3878..3897)
                     /label=SV40pA-R
                     /note="SV40 polyA, reverse primer"
     primer_bind     3932..3951
                     /label=EBV-rev
                     /note="SV40 polyA terminator, reverse primer"
     primer_bind     complement(4011..4027)
                     /label=M13 rev
                     /note="common sequencing primer, one of multiple similar
                     variants"
     primer_bind     complement(4011..4027)
                     /label=M13 Reverse
                     /note="In lacZ gene. Also called M13-rev"
     primer_bind     complement(4024..4046)
                     /label=M13/pUC Reverse
                     /note="In lacZ gene"
     protein_bind    4035..4051
                     /label=lac operator
                     /bound_moiety="lac repressor encoded by lacI"
                     /note="The lac repressor binds to the lac operator to
                     inhibit transcription in E. coli. This inhibition can be
                     relieved by adding lactose or
                     isopropyl-beta-D-thiogalactopyranoside (IPTG)."
     promoter        complement(4059..4089)
                     /label=lac promoter
                     /note="promoter for the E. coli lac operon"
     protein_bind    4104..4125
                     /label=CAP binding site
                     /bound_moiety="E. coli catabolite activator protein"
                     /note="CAP binding activates transcription in the presence
                     of cAMP."
     primer_bind     complement(4242..4259)
                     /label=L4440
                     /note="L4440 vector, forward primer"
     rep_origin      complement(4413..5001)
                     /direction=LEFT
                     /label=ori
                     /note="high-copy-number ColE1/pMB1/pBR322/pUC origin of
                     replication"
     primer_bind     complement(4493..4512)
                     /label=pBR322ori-F
                     /note="pBR322 origin, forward primer"
     CDS             complement(5172..6032)
                     /codon_start=1
                     /gene="bla"
                     /product="beta-lactamase"
                     /label=AmpR
                     /note="confers resistance to ampicillin, carbenicillin, and
                     related antibiotics"
                     /translation="MSIQHFRVALIPFFAAFCLPVFAHPETLVKVKDAEDQLGARVGYI
                     ELDLNSGKILESFRPEERFPMMSTFKVLLCGAVLSRIDAGQEQLGRRIHYSQNDLVEYS
                     PVTEKHLTDGMTVRELCSAAITMSDNTAANLLLTTIGGPKELTAFLHNMGDHVTRLDRW
                     EPELNEAIPNDERDTTMPVAMATTLRKLLTGELLTLASRQQLIDWMEADKVAGPLLRSA
                     LPAGWFIADKSGAGERGSRGIIAALGPDGKPSRIVVIYTTGSQATMDERNRQIAEIGAS
                     LIKHW"
     primer_bind     5795..5814
                     /label=Amp-R
                     /note="Ampicillin resistance gene, reverse primer"
     promoter        complement(6033..6137)
                     /gene="bla"
                     /label=AmpR promoter
ORIGIN
        1 gacggatcgg gagatctccc gatcccctat ggtgcactct cagtacaatc tgctctgatg
       61 ccgcatagtt aagccagtat ctgctccctg cttgtgtgtt ggaggtcgct gagtagtgcg
      121 cgagcaaaat ttaagctaca acaaggcaag gcttgaccga caattgcatg aagaatctgc
      181 ttagggttag gcgttttgcg ctgcttcgcg atgtacgggc cagatatacg cgttgacatt
      241 gattattgac tagttattaa tagtaatcaa ttacggggtc attagttcat agcccatata
      301 tggagttccg cgttacataa cttacggtaa atggcccgcc tggctgaccg cccaacgacc
      361 cccgcccatt gacgtcaata atgacgtatg ttcccatagt aacgccaata gggactttcc
      421 attgacgtca atgggtggag tatttacggt aaactgccca cttggcagta catcaagtgt
      481 atcatatgcc aagtacgccc cctattgacg tcaatgacgg taaatggccc gcctggcatt
      541 atgcccagta catgacctta tgggactttc ctacttggca gtacatctac gtattagtca
      601 tcgctattac catggtgatg cggttttggc agtacatcaa tgggcgtgga tagcggtttg
      661 actcacgggg atttccaagt ctccacccca ttgacgtcaa tgggagtttg ttttggcacc
      721 aaaatcaacg ggactttcca aaatgtcgta acaactccgc cccattgacg caaatgggcg
      781 gtaggcgtgt acggtgggag gtctatataa gcagagctct ctggctaact agagaaccca
      841 ctgcttactg gcttatcgaa attaatacga ctcactatag ggagacccaa gctggctagc
      901 gtttaaacgg gccctctaga ctcgagcggc cgccactgtg ctggatatct gcagaattca
      961 tgagctacgg ccgcccccct cccgatgtgg agggtatgac ctccctcaag gtggacaacc
     1021 tgacctaccg cacctcgccc gacacgctga ggcgcgtctt cgagaagtac gggcgcgtcg
     1081 gcgacgtgta catcccgcgg gaccgctaca ccaaggagtc ccgcggcttc gccttcgttc
     1141 gctttcacga caagcgcgac gctgaggacg ctatggatgc catggacggg gccgtgctgg
     1201 acggccgcga gctgcgggtg caaatggcgc gctacggccg ccccccggac tcacaccaca
     1261 gccgccgggg accgccaccc cgcaggtacg ggggcggtgg ctacggacgc cggagccgca
     1321 gccctaggcg gcgtcgccgc agccgatccc ggagtcggag ccgttccagg tctcgcagcc
     1381 gatctcgcta cagccgctcg aagtctcggt cccgcactcg ttctcgatct cggtcgacct
     1441 ccaagtccag atccgcacga aggtccaagt ccaagtcctc gtcggtctcc agatctcgtt
     1501 cgcggtccag gtcccggtct cggtccagga gtcctccccc agtgtccaag agggaatcca
     1561 aatccaggtc gcgatcgaag agtcccccca agtctcctga agaggaagga gcggtgtcct
     1621 ctttggatcc gagctcggta ccaagctttc tagaacaaaa actcatctca gaagaggatc
     1681 tgaatagcgc cgtcgaccat catcatcatc atcattgagt ttaaacggtc tccagcttaa
     1741 gtttaaaccg ctgatcagcc tcgactgtgc cttctagttg ccagccatct gttgtttgcc
     1801 cctcccccgt gccttccttg accctggaag gtgccactcc cactgtcctt tcctaataaa
     1861 atgaggaaat tgcatcgcat tgtctgagta ggtgtcattc tattctgggg ggtggggtgg
     1921 ggcaggacag caagggggag gattgggaag acaatagcag gcatgctggg gatgcggtgg
     1981 gctctatggc ttctgaggcg gaaagaacca gctggggctc tagggggtat ccccnnnnnn
     2041 nnnnnnnnnn nnnnnnnnnn nnnnnnnnnn nnnnnnnnnn nnnnnnnnnn nnnnnnnnnn
     2101 nnnnnnnnnn nnnnnnnnnn nnnnnnnnnn nnnnnnnnnn nnnnnnnnnn nnnnnnnncn
     2161 nnnnnnnnnn nnnnnnnnnn nnnnnnnnnn nnnnnnnnnn nnnnnnnnnn nnnnnnnnnn
     2221 nnnnnnnnnn nnnnnnnnnn nnnnnnnnnn annnnnnnnn nnnnnnnnnn nnnnnnnnnn
     2281 nnnnnnnnnn nnnnnnnnnn cctttgacgt tggagtccac gttctttaat agtggactct
     2341 tgttccaaac tggaacaaca ctcaacccta tctcggtcta ttcttttgat ttataaggga
     2401 ttttgccgat ttcggcctat tggttaaaaa atgagctgat ttaacaaaaa tttaacgcga
     2461 attaattctg tggaatgtgt gtcagttagg gtgtggaaag tccccaggct ccccagcagg
     2521 cagaagtatg caaagcatgc atctcaatta gtcagcaacc aggtgtggaa agtccccagg
     2581 ctccccagca ggcagaagta tgcaaagcat gcatctcaat tagtcagcaa ccatagtccc
     2641 gcccctaact ccgcccatcc cgcccctaac tccgcccagt tccgcccatt ctccgcccca
     2701 tggctgacta atttttttta tttatgcaga ggccgaggcc gcctctgcct ctgagctatt
     2761 ccagaagtag tgaggaggct tttttggagg cctaggcttt tgcaaaaagc tcccgggagc
     2821 ttgtatatcc attttcggat ctgatcaaga gacaggatga ggatcgtttc gcatgattga
     2881 acaagatgga ttgcacgcag gttctccggc cgcttgggtg gagaggctat tcggctatga
     2941 ctgggcacaa cagacaatcg gctgctctga tgccgccgtg ttccggctgt cagcgcaggg
     3001 gcgcccggtt ctttttgtca agaccgacct gtccggtgcc ctgaatgaac tgcaggacga
     3061 ggcagcgcgg ctatcgtggc tggccacgac gggcgttcct tgcgcagctg tgctcgacgt
     3121 tgtcactgaa gcgggaaggg actggctgct attgggcgaa gtgccggggc aggatctcct
     3181 gtcatctcac cttgctcctg ccgagaaagt atccatcatg gctgatgcaa tgcggcggct
     3241 gcatacgctt gatccggcta cctgcccatt cgaccaccaa gcgaaacatc gcatcgagcg
     3301 agcacgtact cggatggaag ccggtcttgt cgatcaggat gatctggacg aagagcatca
     3361 ggggctcgcg ccagccgaac tgttcgccag gctcaaggcg cgcatgcccg acggcgagga
     3421 tctcgtcgtg acccatggcg atgcctgctt gccgaatatc atggtggaaa atggccgctt
     3481 ttctggattc atcgactgtg gccggctggg tgtggcggac cgctatcagg acatagcgtt
     3541 ggctacccgt gatattgctg aagagcttgg cggcgaatgg gctgaccgct tcctcgtgct
     3601 ttacggtatc gccgctcccg attcgcagcg catcgccttc tatcgccttc ttgacgagtt
     3661 cttctgagcg ggactctggg gttcgaaatg accgaccaag cgacgcccaa cctgccatca
     3721 cgagatttcg attccaccgc cgccttctat gaaaggttgg gcttcggaat cgttttccgg
     3781 gacgccggct ggatgatcct ccagcgcggg gatctcatgc tggagttctt cgcccacccc
     3841 aacttgttta ttgcagctta taatggttac aaataaagca atagcatcac aaatttcaca
     3901 aataaagcat ttttttcact gcattctagt tgtggtttgt ccaaactcat caatgtatct
     3961 tatcatgtct gtataccgtc gacctctagc tagagcttgg cgtaatcatg gtcatagctg
     4021 tttcctgtgt gaaattgtta tccgctcaca attccacaca acatacgagc cggaagcata
     4081 aagtgtaaag cctggggtgc ctaatgagtg agctaactca cattaattgc gttgcgctca
     4141 ctgcccgctt tccagtcggg aaacctgtcg tgccagctgc attaatgaat cggccaacgc
     4201 gcggggagag gcggtttgcg tattgggcgc tcttccgctt cctcgctcac tgactcgctg
     4261 cgctcggtcg ttcggctgcg gcgagcggta tcagctcact caaaggcggt aatacggtta
     4321 tccacagaat caggggataa cgcaggaaag aacatgtgag caaaaggcca gcaaaaggcc
     4381 aggaaccgta aaaaggccgc gttgctggcg tttttccata ggctccgccc ccctgacgag
     4441 catcacaaaa atcgacgctc aagtcagagg tggcgaaacc cgacaggact ataaagatac
     4501 caggcgtttc cccctggaag ctccctcgtg cgctctcctg ttccgaccct gccgcttacc
     4561 ggatacctgt ccgcctttct cccttcggga agcgtggcgc tttctcatag ctcacgctgt
     4621 aggtatctca gttcggtgta ggtcgttcgc tccaagctgg gctgtgtgca cgaacccccc
     4681 gttcagcccg accgctgcgc cttatccggt aactatcgtc ttgagtccaa cccggtaaga
     4741 cacgacttat cgccactggc agcagccact ggtaacagga ttagcagagc gaggtatgta
     4801 ggcggtgcta cagagttctt gaagtggtgg cctaactacg gctacactag aagaacagta
     4861 tttggtatct gcgctctgct gaagccagtt accttcggaa aaagagttgg tagctcttga
     4921 tccggcaaac aaaccaccgc tggtagcggt ggtttttttg tttgcaagca gcagattacg
     4981 cgcagaaaaa aaggatctca agaagatcct ttgatctttt ctacggggtc tgacgctcag
     5041 tggaacgaaa actcacgtta agggattttg gtcatgagat tatcaaaaag gatcttcacc
     5101 tagatccttt taaattaaaa atgaagtttt aaatcaatct aaagtatata tgagtaaact
     5161 tggtctgaca gttaccaatg cttaatcagt gaggcaccta tctcagcgat ctgtctattt
     5221 cgttcatcca tagttgcctg actccccgtc gtgtagataa ctacgatacg ggagggctta
     5281 ccatctggcc ccagtgctgc aatgataccg cgagacccac gctcaccggc tccagattta
     5341 tcagcaataa accagccagc cggaagggcc gagcgcagaa gtggtcctgc aactttatcc
     5401 gcctccatcc agtctattaa ttgttgccgg gaagctagag taagtagttc gccagttaat
     5461 agtttgcgca acgttgttgc cattgctaca ggcatcgtgg tgtcacgctc gtcgtttggt
     5521 atggcttcat tcagctccgg ttcccaacga tcaaggcgag ttacatgatc ccccatgttg
     5581 tgcaaaaaag cggttagctc cttcggtcct ccgatcgttg tcagaagtaa gttggccgca
     5641 gtgttatcac tcatggttat ggcagcactg cataattctc ttactgtcat gccatccgta
     5701 agatgctttt ctgtgactgg tgagtactca accaagtcat tctgagaata gtgtatgcgg
     5761 cgaccgagtt gctcttgccc ggcgtcaata cgggataata ccgcgccaca tagcagaact
     5821 ttaaaagtgc tcatcattgg aaaacgttct tcggggcgaa aactctcaag gatcttaccg
     5881 ctgttgagat ccagttcgat gtaacccact cgtgcaccca actgatcttc agcatctttt
     5941 actttcacca gcgtttctgg gtgagcaaaa acaggaaggc aaaatgccgc aaaaaaggga
     6001 ataagggcga cacggaaatg ttgaatactc atactcttcc tttttcaata ttattgaagc
     6061 atttatcagg gttattgtct catgagcgga tacatatttg aatgtattta gaaaaataaa
     6121 caaatagggg ttccgcgcac atttccccga aaagtgccac ctgacgtc
//
